>Addgene plasmid #101697 | pUPD2-GLRX2MTS (12) | addgene full sequence | sequence record 199836 | Addgene NGS Result
ATTTCAGATAAAAAAAATCCTTAGCTTTCGCTAAGGATGATTTCTGGAATTCGCGGCCGCTTCTAGAGCG
ATGAGTGGTCTCGCCATGGAGACAAATTTTTCCTTCGACTCGAATTTAATTGTTATTATCATTATCACGT
TGTTTGCCACAAGAATTATTGCTAAAAGATTTTTATCTACTCCAAAAATGTCAATGTGAGACCACTCATC
GCGACTAGTAGCGGCCGCTGCAGTCCGGCAAAAAAGGGCAAGGTGTCACCACCCTGCCCTTTTTCTTTAA
AACCGAAAAGATTACTTCGCGTTATGCAGGCTTCCTCGCTCACTGACTCGCTGCGCTCGGTCGTTCGGCT
GCGGCGAGCGGTATCAGCTCACTCAAAGGCGGTAATACGGTTATCCACAGAATCAGGGGATAACGCAGGA
AAGAACATGTGAGCAAAAGGCCAGCAAAAGGCCAGGAACCGTAAAAAGGCCGCGTTGCTGGCGTTTTTCC
ACAGGCTCCGCCCCCCTGACGAGCATCACAAAAATCGACGCTCAAGTCAGAGGTGGCGAAACCCGACAGG
ACTATAAAGATACCAGGCGTTTCCCCCTGGAAGCTCCCTCGTGCGCTCTCCTGTTCCGACCCTGCCGCTT
ACCGGATACCTGTCCGCCTTTCTCCCTTCGGGAAGCGTGGCGCTTTCTCATAGCTCACGCTGTAGGTATC
TCAGTTCGGTGTAGGTCGTTCGCTCCAAGCTGGGCTGTGTGCACGAACCCCCCGTTCAGCCCGACCGCTG
CGCCTTATCCGGTAACTATCGTCTTGAGTCCAACCCGGTAAGACACGACTTATCGCCACTGGCAGCAGCC
ACTGGTAACAGGATTAGCAGAGCGAGGTATGTAGGCGGTGCTACAGAGTTCTTGAAGTGGTGGCCTAACT
ACGGCTACACTAGAAGAACAGTATTTGGTATCTGCGCTCTGCTGAAGCCAGTTACCTTCGGAAAAAGAGT
TGGTAGCTCTTGATCCGGCAAACAAACCACCGCTGGTAGCGGTGGTTTTTTTGTTTGCAAGCAGCAGATT
ACGCGCAGAAAAAAAGGATCTCAAGAAGATCCTTTGATCTTTTCTACGGGGTCTGACGCTCAGTGGAACG
AAAACTCACGTTAAGGGATTTTGGTCATGAGATTATCAAAAAGGATCTTCACCTAGATCCTTTTAAATTA
AAAATGAAGTTTTAAATCAATCTAAAGTATATATGAGTAAACTTGGTCTGACAGCTCGAGGCTTGGATTC
TCACCAATAAAAAACGCCCGGCGGCAACCGAGCGTTCTGAACAAATCCAGATGGAGTTCTGAGGTCATTA
CTGGATCTATCAACAGGAGTCCAAGCGAGCTCGATATCAAATTACGCCCCGCCCTGCCACTCGTCGCAGT
ACTGTTGTAATTCATTAAGCATTCTGCCGACATGGAAGCCATCACAAACGGCATGATGAACCTGAATCGC
CAGCGGCATCAGCACCTTGTCGCCTTGCGTATAATATTTGCCCATGGTGAAAACGGGGGCGAAGAAGTTG
TCCATATTGGCCACGTTTAAATCAAAACTGGTGAAACTCACCCAGGGATTGGCTGATACGAAAAACATAT
TCTCAATAAACCCTTTAGGGAAATAGGCCAGGTTTTCACCGTAACACGCCACATCTTGCGAATATATGTG
TAGAAACTGCCGGAAATCGTCGTGGTATTCACTCCAGAGTGATGAAAACGTTTCAGTTTGCTCATGGAAA
ACGGTGTAACAAGGGTGAACACTATCCCATATCACCAGCTCACCGTCTTTCATTGCCATACGAAATTCCG
GATGAGCATTCATCAGGCGGGCAAGAATGTGAATAAAGGCCGGATAAAACTTGTGCTTATTTTTCTTTAC
GGTCTTTAAAAAGGCCGTAATATCCAGCTGAACGGTCTGGTTATAGGTACATTGAGCAACTGACTGAAAT
GCCTCAAAATGTTCTTTACGATGCCATTGGGATATATCAACGGTGGTATATCCAGTGATTTTTTTCTCCA
TTTTAGCTTCCTTAGCTCCTGAAAATCTCGATAACTCAAAAAATACGCCCGGTAGTGATCTTATTTCATT
ATGGTGAAAGTTGGAACCTCTTACGTGCCCGATCAACTCGAGTGCCACCTGACGTCTAAGAAACCATTAT
TATCATGACATTAACCTATAAAAATAGGCGTATCACGAGGCAGA
Features (pLannotate 1.2.2; 9 found; start..end, strand, type, name):
      1..44      -  terminator     bacterial terminator: putative bacterial transcription terminator
     47..68      +  misc_feature   BioBrick prefix: BioBrick prefix for parts that do not start with "ATG"
     86..190     +  CDS            GRX2 (fragment): GLRX2_YEAST - Also known as TTR, TTR1. Experimental evidence at protein level: Swiss-Prot protein existence level 1. Component of the glutathione system which performs several activities such as glutathione-dependent oxidoreductase, glutathione peroxidase and glutathione S-transferase (GST) activity (PubMed:11875065, PubMed:12684511). The disulfide bond functions as an electron carrier in the glutathione-dependent synthesis of deoxyribonucleotides by the enzyme ribonucleotide reductase. In addition, it is also involved in reducing cytosolic protein- and non- protein-disulfides in a coupled sys
    214..233     +  misc_feature   BioBrick suffix: universal suffix for all parts
    234..291     +  terminator     his operon terminator: This putative transcriptin terminator from the E. coli his operon has a 2-bp deletion introduced during synthesis. Its efficiency has not been determined.
    486..1074    -  rep_origin     ori: high-copy-number ColE1/pMB1/pBR322/pUC origin of replication
   1257..1351    -  terminator     lambda t0 terminator: transcription terminator from phage lambda
   1375..2031    -  CDS            cat: CAT_ECOLX - Experimental evidence at protein level: Swiss-Prot protein existence level 1. This enzyme is an effector of chloramphenicol resistance in bacteria. From Escherichia coli. This protein is used as a marker in many commonly used cloning vectors, such as pACYC184.
   2032..2129    -  promoter       cat promoter: promoter of the E. coli cat gene encoding chloramphenicol acetyltransferase
