[The description below was written by a language model from this plasmid's Addgene catalogue record and pLannotate feature annotations shown in this document.]
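Description:
pUPD2-GLRX2MTS (12) is a small (about 2.2 kb) GoldenBraid part-entry ("domestication") plasmid built on the pUPD2 backbone. It stores a single standardized DNA part rather than a complete expression unit. Although catalogued under yeast expression, the annotated sequence contains no yeast origin, yeast selectable marker, promoter or terminator for yeast. It is an E. coli storage vector, propagated through a high-copy ColE1/pUC-type origin and selected with chloramphenicol through the cat gene, which is driven by its own promoter and followed by the lambda t0 terminator.

The insert is the mitochondrial targeting sequence (MTS) of Saccharomyces cerevisiae glutaredoxin-2 (GRX2/TTR1, YDR513W), annotated as a roughly 105 bp N-terminal fragment of the GRX2 coding sequence. It is flanked by the four-nucleotide overhangs CCAT and AATG, which in the GoldenBraid grammar define the part's position. These overhangs let it be released by type IIS restriction and ligated directionally between a promoter part and a downstream coding sequence, so that it forms an N-terminal signal peptide fused in frame to a protein of interest. The cloning site is bracketed by BioBrick prefix and suffix sequences and insulated on both sides by bacterial transcription terminators (a putative terminator upstream and the his operon terminator downstream), which limit read-through into or out of the part.

The plasmid belongs to a toolkit that adapts GoldenBraid modular cloning to yeast. Its role there is to supply a targeting module for assembling transcriptional units that direct heterologous proteins to yeast mitochondria. The record does not state the basis for the "(12)" in the name.
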