Addgene plasmid #101697: pUPD2-GLRX2MTS (12)
Purpose: GLRX2MTS in domestication vector
Depositing lab: Elena Caro Bernat. Depositing organization: Centro de Biotecnología y Genómica de Plantas (UPM/INIA). Publication: Adaptation of the GoldenBraid modular cloning system and creation of a toolkit for the expression of heterologous proteins in yeast mitochondria. Perez-Gonzalez A, Kniewel R, Veldhuizen M, Verma HK, Navarro-Rodriguez M, Rubio LM, Caro E. BMC Biotechnol. 2017 Nov 13;17(1):80. doi: 10.1186/s12896-017-0393-y. PubMed 29132331.
Backbone
  Vector backbone: pUPD2
  Vector type: Yeast Expression
Growth in bacteria
  Bacterial resistance: Chloramphenicol, 25 μg/mL
  Growth temperature: 37°C
  Growth strain: DH5alpha
  Copy number: Unknown
Gene/Insert
  Gene/Insert name: CCAT-[MTS from S. cerevisiae Glutaredoxin-2 (YDR513W)]-AATG
Terms and licenses: Academic/Nonprofit Terms; Industry Terms: Not Available to Industry
How to cite: pUPD2-GLRX2MTS (12) was a gift from Elena Caro Bernat (Addgene plasmid # 101697 ; http://n2t.net/addgene:101697 ; RRID:Addgene_101697)
