>Addgene plasmid #101697 | pUPD2-GLRX2MTS (12) | depositor partial sequence | sequence record 204533 | GLRX2MTS
GGAGACAAATTTTTCCTTCGACTCGAATTTAATTGTTATTATCATTATCACGTTGTTTGCCACAAGAATT
ATTGCTAAAAGATTTTTATCTACTCCAAAAATGTC
